Addgene plasmid #61676: KIF5C(1-560)-mCitrine
Purpose: Single mCitrine-labeled, truncated kinesin-1
Depositing lab: Kristen Verhey. Depositing organization: University of Michigan. Publication: A method for multiprotein assembly in cells reveals independent action of kinesins in complex. Norris SR, Soppina V, Dizaji AS, Schimert KI, Sept D, Cai D, Sivaramakrishnan S, Verhey KJ. J Cell Biol. 2014 Nov 10;207(3):393-406. doi: 10.1083/jcb.201407086. Epub 2014 Nov 3. PubMed 25365993.
Backbone
  Vector backbone: C1
  Backbone manufacturer: Clontech
  Backbone size w/o insert (bp): 4013
  Total vector size (bp): 6402
  Vector type: Mammalian Expression
Growth in bacteria
  Bacterial resistance: Kanamycin, 50 μg/mL
  Growth temperature: 37°C
  Growth strain: DH5alpha
  Copy number: High Copy
Gene/Insert
  Gene/Insert name: KHC(1-560)-mCitrine (alt name: KIF5C)
  Species: R. norvegicus (rat)
  Insert size (bp): 2430
  Entrez Gene: Kif5c
Terms and licenses: Academic/Nonprofit Terms; Industry Terms: Not Available to Industry
How to cite: KIF5C(1-560)-mCitrine was a gift from Kristen Verhey (Addgene plasmid # 61676 ; http://n2t.net/addgene:61676 ; RRID:Addgene_61676)
