[The description below was written by a language model from this plasmid's Addgene catalogue record and pLannotate feature annotations shown in this document.]
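Description:
KIF5C(1-560)-mCitrine is a mammalian expression plasmid of about 6.4 kb built on a Clontech C1-type backbone. It carries a high-copy ColE1/pUC-type origin for propagation in E. coli, and an f1 origin is also present. Selection relies on a single Tn5 aminoglycoside phosphotransferase gene (NeoR/KanR) placed behind tandem bacterial (bla) and SV40 early promoters and followed by an HSV TK polyadenylation signal. This cassette gives kanamycin resistance in bacteria and can support G418 selection in mammalian cells. The short ble, bGH poly(A) and SV40 large T antigen fragments in the feature table are probably backbone remnants or annotation matches rather than functional parts.

The payload is a truncated rat kinesin-1 heavy chain, KIF5C (Kif5c) residues 1-560, fused at its C-terminus to the yellow fluorescent protein mCitrine. The fusion is driven by the human cytomegalovirus immediate early enhancer and promoter and terminated by the SV40 polyadenylation signal. The automated annotation labels only the first part of the kinesin coding region as Kif5c. However, the spacing between that feature and the short multiple-cloning-site fragment preceding mCitrine fits the full 1-560 fragment and the recorded insert size of roughly 2.4 kb. In general, a truncation of this kind retains the motor domain and part of the coiled-coil stalk while removing the tail. The record itself does not describe the functional consequences of the truncation.

The stated purpose is to provide a truncated kinesin-1 labeled with a single mCitrine. The associated work concerns assembling multiple motor proteins in cells and examining how kinesins act when linked together in a complex. The plasmid therefore suits fluorescence imaging of kinesin-1 after expression in mammalian cells.
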