Features (pLannotate 1.2.2; 16 found; start..end, strand, type, name):
     61..364     +  enhancer       CMV enhancer: human cytomegalovirus immediate early enhancer
    365..568     +  promoter       CMV promoter: human cytomegalovirus (CMV) immediate early promoter
    591..634     +  misc_feature   MCS (fragment): multiple cloning site
    635..1351    +  CDS            Kif5c: KIF5C_RAT - Also known as Nkhc2. Experimental evidence at protein level: Swiss-Prot protein existence level 1. Involved in synaptic transmission (By similarity). Mediates dendritic trafficking of mRNAs (By similarity). Kinesin is a microtubule-associated force-producing protein that may play a role in organelle transport (By similarity). Required for anterograde axonal transportation of MAPK8IP3/JIP3 which is essential for MAPK8IP3/JIP3 function in axon elongation (PubMed:23576431). From Rattus norvegicus (Rat).
   2314..2340    +  misc_feature   MCS (fragment): multiple cloning site
   2348..3064    +  CDS            mCitrine: mCitrine is a basic (constitutively fluorescent) yellow fluorescent protein published in 2001, derived from Aequorea victoria.
   3084..3167    +  CDS            large T antigen (fragment): large T antigen from SV40 (simian virus 40)
   3190..3311    +  polyA_signal   SV40 poly(A) signal: SV40 polyadenylation signal
   3345..3773    -  rep_origin     f1 ori (sequence partly withheld): f1 bacteriophage origin of replication; arrow indicates direction of (+) strand synthesis
   3800..3904    +  promoter       AmpR promoter: bla
   3906..4263    +  promoter       SV40 promoter: SV40 enhancer and early promoter
   4298..5092    +  CDS            NeoR/KanR: aminoglycoside phosphotransferase from Tn5; aph(3')-II (or nptII); confers resistance to neomycin, kanamycin, and G418 (Geneticin®)
   5113..5265    +  CDS            ble (fragment): BLE_KLEPN - Experimental evidence at protein level: Swiss-Prot protein existence level 1. Binding protein with a strong affinity to the bleomycin family of antibiotics. Binds to CL990; an antimitotic-antibiotic compound. From Klebsiella pneumoniae.
   5324..5371    +  polyA_signal   HSV TK poly(A) signal: herpes simplex virus thymidine kinase polyadenylation signal (Cole and Stacy, 1985)
   5462..5478    -  polyA_signal   bGH poly(A) signal (fragment): bovine growth hormone polyadenylation signal
   5700..6288    +  rep_origin     ori: high-copy-number ColE1/pMB1/pBR322/pUC origin of replication
>Addgene plasmid #61676 | KIF5C(1-560)-mCitrine | depositor full sequence | sequence record 100638 | Full plasmid sequence
TAGTTATTAATAGTAATCAATTACGGGGTCATTAGTTCATAGCCCATATATGGAGTTCCGCGTTACATAA
CTTACGGTAAATGGCCCGCCTGGCTGACCGCCCAACGACCCCCGCCCATTGACGTCAATAATGACGTATG
TTCCCATAGTAACGCCAATAGGGACTTTCCATTGACGTCAATGGGTGGAGTATTTACGGTAAACTGCCCA
CTTGGCAGTACATCAAGTGTATCATATGCCAAGTACGCCCCCTATTGACGTCAATGACGGTAAATGGCCC
GCCTGGCATTATGCCCAGTACATGACCTTATGGGACTTTCCTACTTGGCAGTACATCTACGTATTAGTCA
TCGCTATTACCATGGTGATGCGGTTTTGGCAGTACATCAATGGGCGTGGATAGCGGTTTGACTCACGGGG
ATTTCCAAGTCTCCACCCCATTGACGTCAATGGGAGTTTGTTTTGGCACCAAAATCAACGGGACTTTCCA
AAATGTCGTAACAACTCCGCCCCATTGACGCAAATGGGCGGTAGGCGTGTACGGTGGGAGGTCTATATAA
GCAGAGCTGGTTTAGTGAACCGTCAGATCCGCTAGCGCTACCGGACTCAGATCTCGAGCTCAAGCTTCGA
ATTCATGGCGGATCCAGCCGAATGCAGCATCAAAGTGATGTGCCGGTTCCGGCCCCTCAACGAAGCTGAG
ATCCTCCGCGGGGACAAATTCATCCCCAAATTCAAAGGCGAGGAGACGGTGGTGATCGGGCAAGGGAAGC
CGTATGTCTTTGACCGAGTTCTGCCGCCCAACACAACCCAGGAGCAGGTCTACAATGCCTGTGCGAAGCA
GATTGTCAAAGATGTCCTCGAGGGTTACAATGGGACAATTTTTGCATACGGGCAGACTTCATCAGGAAAA
ACTCATACCATGGAGGGGAAGCTGCACGATCCTCAGCTTATGGGTATCATACCCAGGATCGCACACGATA
TTTTCGATCACATCTATTCCATGGATGAGAACTTGGAGTTTCATATCAAGGTTTCCTATTTTGAGATCTA
CTTGGACAAAATAAGGGACTTGCTTGACGTGTCCAAGACCAACTTGGCTGTTCATGAAGACAAAAACAGA
GTCCCCTATGTAAAGGGGTGCACCGAGAGGTTTGTGTCAAGCCCGGAGGAGGTCATGGATGTGATCGATG
AGGGCAAAGCAAACCGACATGTGGCTGTGACAAACATGAACGAACACAGCTCCAGGAGTCACAGTATCTT
CCTGATTAACATTAAACAAGAGAATGTGGAGACTGAAAAAAAACTCAGCGGGAAGCTGTATTTGGTTGAT
TTGGCTGGGAGTGAAAAGGTCAGCAAAACTGGTGCCGAGGGAGCTGTTCTTGATGAAGCTAAAAATATCA
ACAAGTCTTTGTCTGCTCTTGGAAATGTGATCTCTGCCTTGGCAGAAGGGACAAAAACACATGTGCCATA
CCGGGACAGCAAGATGACTCGGATTCTCCAGGACTCTCTGGGTGGGAACTGCAGGACCACCATTGTCATT
TGCTGTTCTCCTTCAGTCTTCAATGAGGCTGAGACCAAGTCCACGCTGATGTTTGGACAGAGAGCAAAGA
CCATCAAGAATACAGTCTCTGTGAACTTGGAACTAACAGCAGAAGAATGGAAGAAGAAATATGAAAAAGA
GAAAGAGAAGAATAAGGCCCTGAAGAGTGTCATCCAGCATCTGGAGGTGGAGCTGAACAGGTGGAGGAAC
GGGGAAGCTGTGCCTGAGGATGAACAGATCAGTGCCAAGGACCAGAAGAACCTGGAGCCCTGCGACAACA
CACCCATCATAGACAACATCACACCTGTGGTTGACGGCATCTCTGCTGAGAAAGAGAAGTATGACGAGGA
AATCACCAGTCTGTACCGACAGCTGGATGACAAGGACGATGAAATTAACCAGCAGAGCCAGCTGGCTGAA
AAGCTGAAGCAACAGATGTTGGATCAGGACGAGCTTCTAGCTTCCACCAGAAGGGACTACGAGAAAATCC
AGGAGGAGCTGACCCGCCTCCAGATTGAAAACGAGGCGGCTAAAGACGAGGTGAAGGAGGTCCTCCAGGC
CCTGGAGGAGCTGGCTGTCAATTACGACCAGAAGTCACAGGAAGTGGAGGACAAGACCCGGGCCAACGAG
CAACTGACCGATGAGCTGGCCCAGAAAACGACGACACTGACAACCACCCAGCGGGAGCTGAGTCAGCTAC
AGGAGCTTAGCAACCACCAGAAGAAGAGGGCCACGGAGATCCTGAACCTGCTTCTCAAGGATCTGGGCGA
GCTGGTACCGCGGGCCCGGGATCCACCGGTCGCCACCATGGTGAGCAAGGGCGAGGAGCTGTTCACCGGG
GTGGTGCCCATCCTGGTCGAGCTGGACGGCGACGTAAACGGCCACAAGTTCAGCGTGTCCGGCGAGGGCG
AGGGCGATGCCACCTACGGCAAGCTGACCCTGAAGTTCATCTGCACCACCGGCAAGCTGCCCGTGCCCTG
GCCCACCCTCGTGACCACCTTCGGCTACGGCCTGATGTGCTTCGCCCGCTACCCCGACCACATGAAGCAG
CACGACTTCTTCAAGTCCGCCATGCCCGAAGGCTACGTCCAGGAGCGCACCATCTTCTTCAAGGACGACG
GCAACTACAAGACCCGCGCCGAGGTGAAGTTCGAGGGCGACACCCTGGTGAACCGCATCGAGCTGAAGGG
CATCGACTTCAAGGAGGACGGCAACATCCTGGGGCACAAGCTGGAGTACAACTACAACAGCCACAACGTC
TATATCATGGCCGACAAGCAGAAGAACGGCATCAAGGTGAACTTCAAGATCCGCCACAACATCGAGGACG
GCAGCGTGCAGCTCGCCGACCACTACCAGCAGAACACCCCCATCGGCGACGGCCCCGTGCTGCTGCCCGA
CAACCACTACCTGAGCTACCAGTCCAAACTGAGCAAAGACCCCAACGAGAAGCGCGATCACATGGTCCTG
CTGGAGTTCGTGACCGCCGCCGGGATCACTCTCGGCATGGACGAGCTGTACAAGTAAAGCGGCCGCGACT
CTAGATCATAATCAGCCATACCACATTTGTAGAGGTTTTACTTGCTTTAAAAAACCTCCCACACCTCCCC
CTGAACCTGAAACATAAAATGAATGCAATTGTTGTTGTTAACTTGTTTATTGCAGCTTATAATGGTTACA
AATAAAGCAATAGCATCACAAATTTCACAAATAAAGCATTTTTTTCACTGCATTCTAGTTGTGGTTTGTC
CAAACTCATCAATGTATCTTAAGGCGTAAATTGTAAGCGTTAATATTTTGTTAAAATTCGCGTTAAATTT
TTGTTAAATCAGCTCATTTTTTAACCAATAGGCCGAAATCGGCAAAATCCCTTATAAATCAAAAGAATAG
ACCGAGATAGGGT
[37 nt withheld, positions 3444-3480]
AAAGAACGTGGACTCCAACGTCAAAGG
[49 nt withheld, positions 3508-3556]
T
[91 nt withheld, positions 3558-3648]
G
[124 nt withheld, positions 3650-3773]
CAGGTGGCACTTTTCGGGGAAATGTGCGCGGAACCCCTATTTGTTTATTTTTCTAAATACATTCAAATAT
GTATCCGCTCATGAGACAATAACCCTGATAAATGCTTCAATAATATTGAAAAAGGAAGAGTCCTGAGGCG
GAAAGAACCAGCTGTGGAATGTGTGTCAGTTAGGGTGTGGAAAGTCCCCAGGCTCCCCAGCAGGCAGAAG
TATGCAAAGCATGCATCTCAATTAGTCAGCAACCAGGTGTGGAAAGTCCCCAGGCTCCCCAGCAGGCAGA
AGTATGCAAAGCATGCATCTCAATTAGTCAGCAACCATAGTCCCGCCCCTAACTCCGCCCATCCCGCCCC
TAACTCCGCCCAGTTCCGCCCATTCTCCGCCCCATGGCTGACTAATTTTTTTTATTTATGCAGAGGCCGA
GGCCGCCTCGGCCTCTGAGCTATTCCAGAAGTAGTGAGGAGGCTTTTTTGGAGGCCTAGGCTTTTGCAAA
GATCGATCAAGAGACAGGATGAGGATCGTTTCGCATGATTGAACAAGATGGATTGCACGCAGGTTCTCCG
GCCGCTTGGGTGGAGAGGCTATTCGGCTATGACTGGGCACAACAGACAATCGGCTGCTCTGATGCCGCCG
TGTTCCGGCTGTCAGCGCAGGGGCGCCCGGTTCTTTTTGTCAAGACCGACCTGTCCGGTGCCCTGAATGA
ACTGCAAGACGAGGCAGCGCGGCTATCGTGGCTGGCCACGACGGGCGTTCCTTGCGCAGCTGTGCTCGAC
GTTGTCACTGAAGCGGGAAGGGACTGGCTGCTATTGGGCGAAGTGCCGGGGCAGGATCTCCTGTCATCTC
ACCTTGCTCCTGCCGAGAAAGTATCCATCATGGCTGATGCAATGCGGCGGCTGCATACGCTTGATCCGGC
TACCTGCCCATTCGACCACCAAGCGAAACATCGCATCGAGCGAGCACGTACTCGGATGGAAGCCGGTCTT
GTCGATCAGGATGATCTGGACGAAGAGCATCAGGGGCTCGCGCCAGCCGAACTGTTCGCCAGGCTCAAGG
CGAGCATGCCCGACGGCGAGGATCTCGTCGTGACCCATGGCGATGCCTGCTTGCCGAATATCATGGTGGA
AAATGGCCGCTTTTCTGGATTCATCGACTGTGGCCGGCTGGGTGTGGCGGACCGCTATCAGGACATAGCG
TTGGCTACCCGTGATATTGCTGAAGAGCTTGGCGGCGAATGGGCTGACCGCTTCCTCGTGCTTTACGGTA
TCGCCGCTCCCGATTCGCAGCGCATCGCCTTCTATCGCCTTCTTGACGAGTTCTTCTGAGCGGGACTCTG
GGGTTCGAAATGACCGACCAAGCGACGCCCAACCTGCCATCACGAGATTTCGATTCCACCGCCGCCTTCT
ATGAAAGGTTGGGCTTCGGAATCGTTTTCCGGGACGCCGGCTGGATGATCCTCCAGCGCGGGGATCTCAT
GCTGGAGTTCTTCGCCCACCCTAGGGGGAGGCTAACTGAAACACGGAAGGAGACAATACCGGAAGGAACC
CGCGCTATGACGGCAATAAAAAGACAGAATAAAACGCACGGTGTTGGGTCGTTTGTTCATAAACGCGGGG
TTCGGTCCCAGGGCTGGCACTCTGTCGATACCCCACCGAGACCCCATTGGGGCCAATACGCCCGCGTTTC
TTCCTTTTCCCCACCCCACCCCCCAAGTTCGGGTGAAGGCCCAGGGCTCGCAGCCAACGTCGGGGCGGCA
GGCCCTGCCATAGCCTCAGGTTACTCATATATACTTTAGATTGATTTAAAACTTCATTTTTAATTTAAAA
GGATCTAGGTGAAGATCCTTTTTGATAATCTCATGACCAAAATCCCTTAACGTGAGTTTTCGTTCCACTG
AGCGTCAGACCCCGTAGAAAAGATCAAAGGATCTTCTTGAGATCCTTTTTTTCTGCGCGTAATCTGCTGC
TTGCAAACAAAAAAACCACCGCTACCAGCGGTGGTTTGTTTGCCGGATCAAGAGCTACCAACTCTTTTTC
CGAAGGTAACTGGCTTCAGCAGAGCGCAGATACCAAATACTGTCCTTCTAGTGTAGCCGTAGTTAGGCCA
CCACTTCAAGAACTCTGTAGCACCGCCTACATACCTCGCTCTGCTAATCCTGTTACCAGTGGCTGCTGCC
AGTGGCGATAAGTCGTGTCTTACCGGGTTGGACTCAAGACGATAGTTACCGGATAAGGCGCAGCGGTCGG
GCTGAACGGGGGGTTCGTGCACACAGCCCAGCTTGGAGCGAACGACCTACACCGAACTGAGATACCTACA
GCGTGAGCTATGAGAAAGCGCCACGCTTCCCGAAGGGAGAAAGGCGGACAGGTATCCGGTAAGCGGCAGG
GTCGGAACAGGAGAGCGCACGAGGGAGCTTCCAGGGGGAAACGCCTGGTATCTTTATAGTCCTGTCGGGT
TTCGCCACCTCTGACTTGAGCGTCGATTTTTGTGATGCTCGTCAGGGGGGCGGAGCCTATGGAAAAACGC
CAGCAACGCGGCCTTTTTACGGTTCCTGGCCTTTTGCTGGCCTTTTGCTCACATGTTCTTTCCTGCGTTA
TCCCCTGATTCTGTGGATAACCGTATTACCGCCATGCAT
