>Addgene plasmid #61676 | KIF5C(1-560)-mCitrine | addgene partial sequence | sequence record 103028 | CMV-F 5'-CGCAAATGGGCGGTAGGCGTG-3'
AGTGAACCGTCAGATCCGCTAGCGCTACCGGACTCAGATCTCGAGCTCAAGCTTCGAATTCATGGCGGAT
CCAGCCGAATGCAGCATCAAAGTGATGTGCCGGTTCCGGCCCCTCAACGAAGCTGAGATCCTCCGCGGGG
ACAAATTCATCCCCAAATTCAAAGGCGAGGAGACGGTGGTGATCGGGCAAGGGAAGCCGTATGTCTTTGA
CCGAGTTCTGCCGCCCAACACAACCCAGGAGCAGGTCTACAATGCCTGTGCGAAGCAGATTGTCAAAGAT
GTCCTCGAGGGTTACAATGGGACAATTTTTGCATACGGGCAGACTTCATCAGGAAAAACTCATACCATGG
AGGGGAAGCTGCACGATCCTCAGCTTATGGGTATCATACCCAGGATCGCACACGATATTTTCGATCACAT
CTATTCCATGGATGAGAACTTGGAGTTTCATATCAAGGTTTCCTATTTTGAGATCTACTTGGACAAAATA
AGGGACTTGCTTGACGTGTCCAAGACCAACTTGGCTGTTCATGAAGACAAAAACAGAGTCCCCTATGTAA
AGGGGTGCACCGAGAGGTTTGTGTCAAGCCCGGAGGAGGTCATGGATGTGATCGATGAGGGCAAAGCAAA
CCGACATGTGGCTGTGACAAACATGAACGAACACAGCTCCAGGAGTCACAGTATCTTCCTGATTAACATT
AAACAAGAGAATGTGGAGACTGAAAAAAAACTCAGCGGGAAGCTGTATTTGGTTGATTTGGCTGGGAGTG
AAAAGGTCAGC
