>Addgene plasmid #61676 | KIF5C(1-560)-mCitrine | addgene partial sequence | sequence record 103029 | Citrine RV 5'-CATCAGGCCGTAGCCGAAGG-3'
CAGCTTGCCGGTGGTGCAGATGAACTTCAGGGTCAGCTTGCCGTAGGTGGCATCGCCCTCGCCCTCGCCG
GACACGCTGAACTTGTGGCCGTTTACGTCGCCGTCCAGCTCGACCAGGATGGGCACCACCCCGGTGAACA
GCTCCTCGCCCTTGCTCACCATGGTGGCGACCGGTGGATCCCGGGCCCGCGGTACCAGCTCGCCCAGATC
CTTGAGAAGCAGGTTCAGGATCTCCGTGGCCCTCTTCTTCTGGTGGTTGCTAAGCTCCTGTAGCTGACTC
AGCTCCCGCTGGGTGGTTGTCAGTGTCGTCGTTTTCTGGGCCAGCTCATCGGTCAGTTGCTCGTTGGCCC
GGGTCTTGTCCTCCACTTCCTGTGACTTCTGGTCGTAATTGACAGCCAGCTCCTCCAGGGCCTGGAGGAC
CTCCTTCACCTCGTCTTTAGCCGCCTCGTTTTCAATCTGGAGGCGGGTCAGCTCCTCCTGGATTTTCTCG
TAGTCCCTTCTGGTGGAAGCTAGAAGCTCGTCCTGATCCAACATCTGTTGCTTCAGCTTTTCAGCCAGCT
GGCTCTGCTGGTTAATTTCATCGTCCTTGTCATCCAGCTGTCGGTACAGACTGGTGATTTCCTCGTCATA
CTTCTCTTTCTCAGCAGAGATGCCGTCAACCACAGGTGTGATGTTGTCTATGATGGGTGTGTTGTCGCAG
GGCTCCAGGTTCTTCTGGTCCTTGGCACTGATCTGTTCATCCTCAGGCACAGCTTCCCCGTTCCTCCACC
TGTTCAGCTCCACCTCCAGATGCTGGATGACACTCTTCAG
