>Addgene plasmid #61676 | KIF5C(1-560)-mCitrine | addgene partial sequence | sequence record 103030 | SV40pA-R 5'-GAAATTTGTGATGCTATTGC-3'
GTTAACAACAACAATTGCATTCATTTTATGTTTCAGGTTCAGGGGGAGGTGTGGGAGGTTTTTTAAAGCA
AGTAAAACCTCTACAAATGTGGTATGGCTGATTATGATCTAGAGTCGCGGCCGCTTTACTTGTACAGCTC
GTCCATGCCGAGAGTGATCCCGGCGGCGGTCACGAACTCCAGCAGGACCATGTGATCGCGCTTCTCGTTG
GGGTCTTTGCTCAGTTTGGACTGGTAGCTCAGGTAGTGGTTGTCGGGCAGCAGCACGGGGCCGTCGCCGA
TGGGGGTGTTCTGCTGGTAGTGGTCGGCGAGCTGCACGCTGCCGTCCTCGATGTTGTGGCGGATCTTGAA
GTTCACCTTGATGCCGTTCTTCTGCTTGTCGGCCATGATATAGACGTTGTGGCTGTTGTAGTTGTACTCC
AGCTTGTGCCCCAGGATGTTGCCGTCCTCCTTGAAGTCGATGCCCTTCAGCTCGATGCGGTTCACCAGGG
TGTCGCCCTCGAACTTCACCTCGGCGCGGGTCTTGTAGTTGCCGTCGTCCTTGAAGAAGATGGTGCGCTC
CTGGACGTAGCCTTCGGGCATGGCGGACTTGAAGAAGTCGTGCTGCTTCATGTGGTCGGGGTAGCGGGCG
AAGCACATCAGGCCGTAGCCGAAGGTGGTCACGAGGGTGGGCCAGGGCACGGGCAGCTTGCCGGTGGTGC
AGATGAACTTCAGGGTCAGCTTGCCGTAGGTGGCATCGCCCTCGCCCTCGCCGGACACGCTGAACTTGTG
GCCGTTTACGTCGCCGTCCAGCTCGACCAGGAT
